>Addgene plasmid #118821 | hnRNPA2_266-341 | addgene full sequence | sequence record 232408 | Addgene NGS Result
TAATACGACTCACTATAGGGGAATTGTGAGCGGATAACAATTCCCCTCTAGAAATAATTTTGTTTAACTT
TAAGAAGGAGATATACCATGGGCTCTGATAAAATTCATCATCATCATCATCACGAAAATCTTTATTTTCA
AGGTCATATGAACCAGGGTGGTGGTTATGGTGGTGGCTACGATAACTATGGCGGTGGTAACTATGGTAGC
GGCAATTACAATGATTTTGGCAACTACAACCAGCAACCGAGCAATTACGGCCCGATGAAATCCGGCAATT
TTGGCGGTTCCCGTAATATGGGTGGTCCGTATGGTGGCGGTAACTACGGCCCGGGTGGTAGCGGTGGTTC
TGGCGGCTATGGTGGCCGCAGCCGTTACTAACTCGAGCACCACCACCACCACCACTGAGATCCGGCTGCT
AACAAAGCCCGAAAGGAAGCTGAGTTGGCTGCTGCCACCGCTGAGCAATAACTAGCATAACCCCTTGGGG
CCTCTAAACGGGTCTTGAGGGGTTTTTTGCTGAAAGGAGGAACTATATCCGGATTGGCGAATGGG
[124 nt withheld, positions 556-679]
C
[91 nt withheld, positions 681-771]
A
[49 nt withheld, positions 773-821]
CCTTTGACGTTGGAGTCCACGTTCTTT
[37 nt withheld, positions 849-885]
ACCCTATCTCGGTCTATTCTTTTGATTTATAAGGGATTTTGCCGATTTCGGCCTATTGGTTAAAAAATGA
GCTGATTTAACAAAAATTTAACGCGAATTTTAACAAAATATTAACGCTTACAATTTAGGTGGCACTTTTC
GGGGAAATGTGCGCGGAACCCCTATTTGTTTATTTTTCTAAATACATTCAAATATGTATCCGCTCATGAA
TTAATTCTTAGAAAAACTCATCGAGCATCAAATGAAACTGCAATTTATTCATATCAGGATTATCAATACC
ATATTTTTGAAAAAGCCGTTTCTGTAATGAAGGAGAAAACTCACCGAGGCAGTTCCATAGGATGGCAAGA
TCCTGGTATCGGTCTGCGATTCCGACTCGTCCAACATCAATACAACCTATTAATTTCCCCTCGTCAAAAA
TAAGGTTATCAAGTGAGAAATCACCATGAGTGACGACTGAATCCGGTGAGAATGGCAAAAGTTTATGCAT
TTCTTTCCAGACTTGTTCAACAGGCCAGCCATTACGCTCGTCATCAAAATCACTCGCATCAACCAAACCG
TTATTCATTCGTGATTGCGCCTGAGCGAGACGAAATACGCGATCGCTGTTAAAAGGACAATTACAAACAG
GAATCGAATGCAACCGGCGCAGGAACACTGCCAGCGCATCAACAATATTTTCACCTGAATCAGGATATTC
TTCTAATACCTGGAATGCTGTTTTCCCGGGGATCGCAGTGGTGAGTAACCATGCATCATCAGGAGTACGG
ATAAAATGCTTGATGGTCGGAAGAGGCATAAATTCCGTCAGCCAGTTTAGTCTGACCATCTCATCTGTAA
CATCATTGGCAACGCTACCTTTGCCATGTTTCAGAAACAACTCTGGCGCATCGGGCTTCCCATACAATCG
ATAGATTGTCGCACCTGATTGCCCGACATTATCGCGAGCCCATTTATACCCATATAAATCAGCATCCATG
TTGGAATTTAATCGCGGCCTAGAGCAAGACGTTTCCCGTTGAATATGGCTCATAACACCCCTTGTATTAC
TGTTTATGTAAGCAGACAGTTTTATTGTTCATGACCAAAATCCCTTAACGTGAGTTTTCGTTCCACTGAG
CGTCAGACCCCGTAGAAAAGATCAAAGGATCTTCTTGAGATCCTTTTTTTCTGCGCGTAATCTGCTGCTT
GCAAACAAAAAAACCACCGCTACCAGCGGTGGTTTGTTTGCCGGATCAAGAGCTACCAACTCTTTTTCCG
AAGGTAACTGGCTTCAGCAGAGCGCAGATACCAAATACTGTCCTTCTAGTGTAGCCGTAGTTAGGCCACC
ACTTCAAGAACTCTGTAGCACCGCCTACATACCTCGCTCTGCTAATCCTGTTACCAGTGGCTGCTGCCAG
TGGCGATAAGTCGTGTCTTACCGGGTTGGACTCAAGACGATAGTTACCGGATAAGGCGCAGCGGTCGGGC
TGAACGGGGGGTTCGTGCACACAGCCCAGCTTGGAGCGAACGACCTACACCGAACTGAGATACCTACAGC
GTGAGCTATGAGAAAGCGCCACGCTTCCCGAAGGGAGAAAGGCGGACAGGTATCCGGTAAGCGGCAGGGT
CGGAACAGGAGAGCGCACGAGGGAGCTTCCAGGGGGAAACGCCTGGTATCTTTATAGTCCTGTCGGGTTT
CGCCACCTCTGACTTGAGCGTCGATTTTTGTGATGCTCGTCAGGGGGGCGGAGCCTATGGAAAAACGCCA
GCAACGCGGCCTTTTTACGGTTCCTGGCCTTTTGCTGGCCTTTTGCTCACATGTTCTTTCCTGCGTTATC
CCCTGATTCTGTGGATAACCGTATTACCGCCTTTGAGTGAGCTGATACCGCTCGCCGCAGCCGAACGACC
GAGCGCAGCGAGTCAGTGAGCGAGGAAGCGGAAGAGCGCCTGATGCGGTATTTTCTCCTTACGCATCTGT
GCGGTATTTCACACCGCAATGGTGCACTCTCAGTACAATCTGCTCTGATGCCGCATAGTTAAGCCAGTAT
ACACTCCGCTATCGCTACGTGACTGGGTCATGGCTGCGCCCCGACACCCGCCAACACCCGCTGACGCGCC
CTGACGGGCTTGTCTGCTCCCGGCATCCGCTTACAGACAAGCTGTGACCGTCTCCGGGAGCTGCATGTGT
CAGAGGTTTTCACCGTCATCACCGAAACGCGCGAGGCAGCTGCGGTAAAGCTCATCAGCGTGGTCGTGAA
GCGATTCACAGATGTCTGCCTGTTCATCCGCGTCCAGCTCGTTGAGTTTCTCCAGAAGCGTTAATGTCTG
GCTTCTGATAAAGCGGGCCATGTTAAGGGCGGTTTTTTCCTGTTTGGTCACTGATGCCTCCGTGTAAGGG
GGATTTCTGTTCATGGGGGTAATGATACCGATGAAACGAGAGAGGATGCTCACGATACGGGTTACTGATG
ATGAACATGCCCGGTTACTGGAACGTTGTGAGGGTAAACAACTGGCGGTATGGATGCGGCGGGACCAGAG
AAAAATCACTCAGGGTCAATGCCAGCGCTTCGTTAATACAGATGTAGGTGTTCCACAGGGTAGCCAGCAG
CATCCTGCGATGCAGATCCGGAACATAATGGTGCAGGGCGCTGACTTCCGCGTTTCCAGACTTTACGAAA
CACGGAAACCGAAGACCATTCATGTTGTTGCTCAGGTCGCAGACGTTTTGCAGCAGCAGTCGCTTCACGT
TCGCTCGCGTATCGGTGATTCATTCTGCTAACCAGTAAGGCAACCCCGCCAGCCTAGCCGGGTCCTCAAC
GACAGGAGCACGATCATGCGCACCCGTGGGGCCGCCATGCCGGCGATAATGGCCTGCTTCTCGCCGAAAC
GTTTGGTGGCGGGACCAGTGACGAAGGCTTGAGCGAGGGCGTGCAAGATTCCGAATACCGCAAGCGACAG
GCCGATCATCGTCGCGCTCCAGCGAAAGCGGTCCTCGCCGAAAATGACCCAGAGCGCTGCCGGCACCTGT
CCTACGAGTTGCATGATAAAGAAGACAGTCATAAGTGCGGCGACGATAGTCATGCCCCGCGCCCACCGGA
AGGAGCTGACTGGGTTGAAGGCTCTCAAGGGCATCGGTCGAGATCCCGGTGCCTAATGAGTGAGCTAACT
TACATTAATTGCGTTGCGCTCACTGCCCGCTTTCCAGTCGGGAAACCTGTCGTGCCAGCTGCATTAATGA
ATCGGCCAACGCGCGGGGAGAGGCGGTTTGCGTATTGGGCGCCAGGGTGGTTTTTCTTTTCACCAGTGAG
ACGGGCAACAGCTGATTGCCCTTCACCGCCTGGCCCTGAGAGAGTTGCAGCAAGCGGTCCACGCTGGTTT
GCCCCAGCAGGCGAAAATCCTGTTTGATGGTGGTTAACGGCGGGATATAACATGAGCTGTCTTCGGTATC
GTCGTATCCCACTACCGAGATATCCGCACCAACGCGCAGCCCGGACTCGGTAATGGCGCGCATTGCGCCC
AGCGCCATCTGATCGTTGGCAACCAGCATCGCAGTGGGAACGATGCCCTCATTCAGCATTTGCATGGTTT
GTTGAAAACCGGACATGGCACTCCAGTCGCCTTCCCGTTCCGCTATCGGCTGAATTTGATTGCGAGTGAG
ATATTTATGCCAGCCAGCCAGACGCAGACGCGCCGAGACAGAACTTAATGGGCCCGCTAACAGCGCGATT
TGCTGGTGACCCAATGCGACCAGATGCTCCACGCCCAGTCGCGTACCGTCTTCATGGGAGAAAATAATAC
TGTTGATGGGTGTCTGGTCAGAGACATCAAGAAATAACGCCGGAACATTAGTGCAGGCAGCTTCCACAGC
AATGGCATCCTGGTCATCCAGCGGATAGTTAATGATCAGCCCACTGACGCGTTGCGCGAGAAGATTGTGC
ACCGCCGCTTTACAGGCTTCGACGCCGCTTCGTTCTACCATCGACACCACCACGCTGGCACCCAGTTGAT
CGGCGCGAGATTTAATCGCCGCGACAATTTGCGACGGCGCGTGCAGGGCCAGACTGGAGGTGGCAACGCC
AATCAGCAACGACTGTTTGCCCGCCAGTTGTTGTGCCACGCGGTTGGGAATGTAATTCAGCTCCGCCATC
GCCGCTTCCACTTTTTCCCGCGTTTTCGCAGAAACGTGGCTGGCCTGGTTCACCACGCGGGAAACGGTCT
GATAAGAGACACCGGCATACTCTGCGACATCGTATAACGTTACTGGTTTCACATTCACCACCCTGAATTG
ACTCTCTTCCGGGCGCTATCATGCCATACCGCGAAAGGTTTTGCGCCATTCGATGGTGTCCGGGATCTCG
ACGCTCTCCCTTATGCGACTCCTGCATTAGGAAGCAGCCCAGTAGTAGGTTGAGGCCGTTGAGCACCGCC
GCCGCAAGGAATGGTGCATGCAAGGAGATGGCGCCCAACAGTCCCCCGGCCACGGGGCCTGCCACCATAC
CCACGCCGAAACAAGCGCTCATGAGCCCGAAGTGGCGAGCCCGATCTTCCCCATCGGTGATGTCGGCGAT
ATAGGCGCCAGCAACCGCACCTGTGGCGCCGGTGATGCCGGCCACGATGCGTCCGGCGTAGAGGATCGAG
ATCTCGATCCCGCGAAAT
Features (pLannotate 1.2.2; 20 found; start..end, strand, type, name):
      1..19      +  promoter       T7 promoter: promoter for bacteriophage T7 RNA polymerase
     20..44      +  protein_bind   lac operator: The lac repressor binds to the lac operator to inhibit transcription in E. coli. This inhibition can be relieved by adding lactose or isopropyl-β-D-thiogalactopyranoside (IPTG). lac repressor encoded by lacI
     59..81      +  RBS            RBS: efficient ribosome binding site from bacteriophage T7 gene 10 (Olins and Rangwala, 1989)
    106..122     +  CDS            capTEV™ (fragment): composite tag for in vivo biotinylation, TEV protease cleavage, and 6xHis tagging
    178..378     +  CDS            HNRNPA2B1 (fragment): ROA2_SAGOE - Also known as HNRPA2B1. Experimental evidence at protein level: Swiss-Prot protein existence level 1. Heterogeneous nuclear ribonucleoprotein (hnRNP) that associates with nascent pre-mRNAs, packaging them into hnRNP particles. The hnRNP particle arrangement on nascent hnRNA is non-random and sequence-dependent and serves to condense and stabilize the transcripts and minimize tangling and knotting. Packaging plays a role in various processes such as transcription, pre-mRNA processing, RNA nuclear export, subcellular location, mRNA translation and stability of mature mRNAs. Forms hn
    388..405     +  CDS            9xHis (fragment): 9xHis affinity tag
    415..464     +  CDS            SET1 (fragment): solubility-enhancement tag derived from T7 phage gene 10B
    472..519     +  terminator     T7 terminator: transcription terminator for bacteriophage T7 RNA polymerase
    556..984     +  rep_origin     f1 ori (sequence partly withheld): f1 bacteriophage origin of replication; arrow indicates direction of (+) strand synthesis
   1037..1094    +  promoter       AmpR promoter (fragment): bla
   1103..1918    -  CDS            KanR: aminoglycoside phosphotransferase; aph(3')-Ia; confers resistance to kanamycin in bacteria or G418 (Geneticin®) in eukaryotes
   2040..2628    +  rep_origin     ori: high-copy-number ColE1/pMB1/pBR322/pUC origin of replication
   2814..2953    -  misc_feature   bom: basis of mobility region from pBR322
   3055..3246    -  CDS            rop: Rop protein, which maintains plasmids at low copy number; rop
   3263..3643    +  CDS            YPB1_ECOLX: Protein predicted: Swiss-Prot protein existence level 4. From Escherichia coli.
   3715..4006    -  CDS            TcR (fragment): tetracycline efflux protein; tet; confers resistance to tetracycline
   4021..4042    -  protein_bind   CAP binding site: CAP binding activates transcription in the presence of cAMP. E. coli catabolite activator protein
   4055..5137    -  CDS            lacI: lac repressor; lacI; The lac repressor binds to the lac operator to inhibit transcription in E. coli. This inhibition can be relieved by adding lactose or isopropyl-β-D-thiogalactopyranoside (IPTG).
   5138..5215    -  promoter       lacI promoter: lacI
   5223..5502    -  CDS            TcR (fragment): tetracycline efflux protein; tet; confers resistance to tetracycline
