[The description below was written by a language model from this plasmid's Addgene catalogue record and pLannotate feature annotations shown in this document.]
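Description:
hnRNPA2_266-341 is a bacterial expression plasmid built on the pJ411 backbone for producing a truncated piece of human hnRNPA2 (gene HNRNPA2B1) in E. coli. The insert encodes only residues 266–341. According to the catalogue entry, it carries an N-terminal His tag followed by a TEV protease site, so the fragment can be captured by metal-affinity chromatography and the tag then cleaved off.

In the annotated 5.5 kb sequence, the coding region sits downstream of a T7 promoter with an adjacent lac operator and the phage T7 gene 10 ribosome binding site, and is followed by a T7 terminator. A plasmid-borne lacI gene with its own promoter supplies lac repressor, so expression stays low until IPTG induction in a host that provides T7 RNA polymerase. The automated annotation finds a short His/TEV-type tag match upstream of the HNRNPA2B1 fragment, consistent with the catalogue. It also flags partial His-tag and T7 gene 10-derived sequences downstream of the insert. The record does not say whether these are translated, and they may simply be untranslated backbone remnants.

Selection is by kanamycin through the aph(3')-Ia gene, and replication relies on a ColE1/pMB1-family origin. The catalogue lists the plasmid as high copy, although rop and bom elements are also annotated. An f1 origin and tetracycline-resistance gene fragments are further backbone features with no evident role here. The associated publication concerns the interaction of the Fyn SH3 domain with the hnRNPA2 low-complexity domain and its liquid-liquid phase separation, so this truncation was probably used as recombinant protein for such biophysical studies.
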