Addgene plasmid #118821: hnRNPA2_266-341
Purpose: Bacterial expression of hnRNPA2 truncation
Depositing lab: Nicolas Fawzi. Depositing organization: Brown University. Publication: The SH3 domain of Fyn kinase interacts with and induces liquid-liquid phase separation of the low-complexity domain of hnRNPA2. Amaya J, Ryan VH, Fawzi NL. J Biol Chem. 2018 Dec 21;293(51):19522-19531. doi: 10.1074/jbc.RA118.005120. Epub 2018 Nov 5. PubMed 30397184.
Backbone
  Vector backbone: pJ411
  Vector type: Bacterial Expression
Growth in bacteria
  Bacterial resistance: Kanamycin, 50 μg/mL
  Growth temperature: 37°C
  Growth strain: DH5alpha
  Copy number: High Copy
Gene/Insert
  Gene/Insert name: hnRNPA2
  Species: H. sapiens (human)
  Mutation: contains amino acids 266-341
  Entrez Gene: HNRNPA2B1 (a.k.a. HNRNPA2, HNRNPB1, HNRPA2, HNRPA2B1, HNRPB1, IBMPFD2, OPMD2, RNPA2, SNRPB1)
  Tag / fusion protein: His (N terminal on insert); TEV (N terminal on insert)
Terms and licenses: Academic/Nonprofit Terms; Industry Terms: Not Available to Industry
How to cite: hnRNPA2_266-341 was a gift from Nicolas Fawzi (Addgene plasmid # 118821 ; http://n2t.net/addgene:118821 ; RRID:Addgene_118821)
