>Addgene plasmid #118821 | hnRNPA2_266-341 | depositor partial sequence | sequence record 224538 | T7 sequencing of insert
TTTTGTTTAACTTTAAGAAGGAGATATACCNTGGGCTCTGATAAANNNNNNNNNNTCATCATCACGAAAA
TCTTTATTTTCAAGGTCATATGAACCAGGGTGGTGGTTATGGTGGTGGCTACGATAACTATGGCGGTGGT
AACTATGGTAGCGGCAATTACAATGATTTTGGCAACTACAACCAGCAACCGAGCAATTACGGCCCGATGA
AATCCGGCAATTTTGGCGGTTCCCGTAATATGGGTGGTCCGTATGGTGGCGGTAACTACGGCCCGGGTGG
TAGCGGTGGTTCTGGCGGCTATGGTGGCCGCAGCCGTTACTAACTCGAGCACCACCACCACCACCACTGA
GATCCGGCTGCTAACAAAGCCCGAAAGGAAGCTGAG
